>Addgene plasmid #152454 | pGBW-m4133960 | depositor full sequence | sequence record 295466 | Full Sequence
CACCATGAGCGCCGTTAAGCGGACAATCAAAGGGACCCATCACTGGTTGCTCCTTACTATACTGACGTCT
TTACTGGTCTTGGTACAGAGTACACAATGGTCGCTTTTCTTTTTTCTGTACGAGAATGCATTCCTCCCAT
TTGCGATGGGAATCATTGCTATGTCCGCCTTCGCTATGATGTTCGTGAAGCACAAACATGCCTTCCTTTG
CCTGTTTCTCCTACCCTCACTGGCAACCGTGGCCTATTTTAACATGGTGTACATGCCTGCGAGCTGGGTC
ATGCGAATTATGACTTGGCTGGACATGGTTGATACCTCCCTATCTGGCTTCAAGTTAAAGGACTGTGTGA
TGTATGCATCAGCTGTAGTGCTGCTAATCCTGATGACAGCTCGCACAGTCTACGATGACGGTGCCAGGAG
AGTGTGGACTCTGATGAATGTCCTCACCTTAGTTTATAAAGTATACTATGGCAACGCTCTCGATCAGGCC
ATTAGTATGTGGGCATTGATAATCTCCGTGACGAGTAACTACAGCGGAGTGGTAACCACTGTCATGTTTT
TGGCACGCGGGATAGTGTTCATGTGTGTCGAATATTGCCCGATCTTTTTTATCACAGGGAATACTCTGCA
ATGCATTATGCTGGTTTACTGTTTCTTGGGCTATTTCTGCACCTGTTATTTTGGTCTATTCTGCCTGCTT
AATAGGTACTTTCGTTTGACACTAGGAGTCTATGATTACTTGGTGAGCACGCAGGAGTTTCGGTATATGA
ACAGTCAGGGCCTGCTTCCCCCAAAGAACTCTATTGACGCGTTTAAACTCAATATAAAGCTGTTGGGCGT
GGGTGGAAAACCTTGCATCAAGGTGGCCACTGTGCAGGAAAACCTTTACTTTCAGTCGAAGAGGCGATGG
AAAAAGAATTTTATCGCGGTGAGTGCAGCCAACAGATTCAAAAAGATATCCTCGTCTGGTGCCCTCTAAG
CTAGCTTGACTGACTGAGATACAGCGTACCTTCAGCTCACAGACATGATAAGATACATTGATGAGTTTGG
ACAAACCACAACTAGAATGCAGTGAAAAAAATGCTTTATTTGTGAAATTTGTGATGCTATTGCTTTATTT
GTAACCATTATAAGCTGCAATAAACAAGTTAACAACAACAATTGCATTCATTTTATGTTTCAGGTTCAGG
GGGAGGTGTGGGAGGTTTTTTAAAGCAAGTAAAACCTCTACAAATGTGGTATTGGCCCATCTCTATCGGT
ATCGTAGCATAACCCCTTGGGGCCTCTAAACGGGTCTTGAGGGGTTTTTTGTGCCCCTCGGGCCGGATTG
CTATCTACCGGCATTGGCGCAGAAAAAAATGCCTGATGCGACGCTGCGCGTCTTATACTCCCACATATGC
CAGATTCAGCAACGGATACGGCTTCCCCAACTTGCCCACTTCCATACGTGTCCTCCTTACCAGAAATTTA
TCCTTAAGGTCGTCAGCTATCCTGCAGGCGATCTCTCGATTTCGATCAAGACATTCCTTTAATGGTCTTT
TCTGGACACCACTAGGGGTCAGAAGTAGTTCATCAAACTTTCTTCCCTCCCTAATCTCATTGGTTACCTT
GGGCTATCGAAACTTAATTAACCAGTCAAGTCAGCTACTTGGCGAGATCGACTTGTCTGGGTTTCGACTA
CGCTCAGAATTGCGTCAGTCAAGTTCGATCTGGTCCTTGCTATTGCACCCGTTCTCCGATTACGAGTTTC
ATTTAAATCATGTGAGCAAAAGGCCAGCAAAAGGCCAGGAACCGTAAAAAGGCCGCGTTGCTGGCGTTTT
TCCATAGGCTCCGCCCCCCTGACGAGCATCACAAAAATCGACGCTCAAGTCAGAGGTGGCGAAACCCGAC
AGGACTATAAAGATACCAGGCGTTTCCCCCTGGAAGCTCCCTCGTGCGCTCTCCTGTTCCGACCCTGCCG
CTTACCGGATACCTGTCCGCCTTTCTCCCTTCGGGAAGCGTGGCGCTTTCTCATAGCTCACGCTGTAGGT
ATCTCAGTTCGGTGTAGGTCGTTCGCTCCAAGCTGGGCTGTGTGCACGAACCCCCCGTTCAGCCCGACCG
CTGCGCCTTATCCGGTAACTATCGTCTTGAGTCCAACCCGGTAAGACACGACTTATCGCCACTGGCAGCA
GCCACTGGTAACAGGATTAGCAGAGCGAGGTATGTAGGCGGTGCTACAGAGTTCTTGAAGTGGTGGCCTA
ACTACGGCTACACTAGAAGAACAGTATTTGGTATCTGCGCTCTGCTGAAGCCAGTTACCTTCGGAAAAAG
AGTTGGTAGCTCTTGATCCGGCAAACAAACCACCGCTGGTAGCGGTGGTTTTTTTGTTTGCAAGCAGCAG
ATTACGCGCAGAAAAAAAGGATCTCAAGAAGATCCTTTGATCTTTTCTACGGGGTCTGACGCTCAGTGGA
ACGAAAACTCACGTTAAGGGATTTTGGTCATGAGATTATCAAAAAGGATCTTCACCTAGATCCTTTTAAA
TTAAAAATGAAGTTTTAAATCAATCTAAAGTATATATGAGTAAACTTGGTCTGACAGTTACCAATGCTTA
ATCAGTGAGGCACCTATCTCAGCGATCTGTCTATTTCGTTCATCCATAGTTGCATTTAAATTTCCGAACT
CTCCAAGGCCCTCGTCGGAAAATCTTCAAACCTTTCGTCCGATCCATCTTGCAGGCTACCTCTCGAACGA
ACTATCGCAAGTCTCTTGGCCGGCCTTGCGCCTTGGCTATTGCTTGGCAGCGCCTATCGCCAGGTATTAC
TCCAATCCCGAATATCCGAGATCGGGATCACCCGAGAGAAGTTCAACCTACATCCTCAATCCCGATCTAT
CCGAGATCCGAGGAATATCGAAATCGGGGCGCGCCTGGTGTACCGAGAACGATCCTCTCAGTGCGAGTCT
CGACGATCCATATCGTTGCTTGGCAGTCAGCCAGTCGGAATCCAGCTTGGGACCCAGGAAGTCCAATCGT
CAGATATTGTACTCAAGCCTGGTCACGGCAGCGTACCGATCTGTTTAAACCTAGATATTGATAGTCTGAT
CGGTCAACGTATAATCGAGTCCTAGCTTTTGCAAACATCTATCAAGAGACAGGATCAGCAGGAGGCTTTC
GCATGAGTATTCAACATTTCCGTGTCGCCCTTATTCCCTTTTTTGCGGCATTTTGCCTTCCTGTTTTTGC
TCACCCAGAAACGCTGGTGAAAGTAAAAGATGCTGAAGATCAGTTGGGTGCGCGAGTGGGTTACATCGAA
CTGGATCTCAACAGCGGTAAGATCCTTGAGAGTTTTCGCCCCGAAGAACGCTTTCCAATGATGAGCACTT
TTAAAGTTCTGCTATGTGGCGCGGTATTATCCCGTATTGACGCCGGGCAAGAGCAACTCGGTCGCCGCAT
ACACTATTCTCAGAATGACTTGGTTGAGTATTCACCAGTCACAGAAAAGCATCTTACGGATGGCATGACA
GTAAGAGAATTATGCAGTGCTGCCATAACCATGAGTGATAACACTGCGGCCAACTTACTTCTGACAACGA
TTGGAGGACCGAAGGAGCTAACCGCTTTTTTGCACAACATGGGGGATCATGTAACTCGCCTTGATCGTTG
GGAACCGGAGCTGAATGAAGCCATACCAAACGACGAGCGTGACACCACGATGCCTGTAGCAATGGCAACA
ACCTTGCGTAAACTATTAACTGGCGAACTACTTACTCTAGCTTCCCGGCAACAGTTGATAGACTGGATGG
AGGCGGATAAAGTTGCAGGACCACTTCTGCGCTCGGCCCTTCCGGCTGGCTGGTTTATTGCTGATAAATC
TGGAGCCGGTGAGCGTGGGTCTCGCGGTATCATTGCAGCACTGGGGCCAGATGGTAAGCCCTCCCGTATC
GTAGTTATCTACACGACGGGGAGTCAGGCAACTATGGATGAACGAAATAGACAGATCGCTGAGATAGGTG
CCTCACTGATTAAGCATTGGTAACCGATTCTAGGTGCATTGGCGCAGAAAAAAATGCCTGATGCGACGCT
GCGCGTCTTATACTCCCACATATGCCAGATTCAGCAACGGATACGGCTTCCCCAACTTGCCCACTTCCAT
ACGTGTCCTCCTTACCAGAAATTTATCCTTAAGATCCCGAATCGTTTAAACTCGACTCTGGCTCTATCGA
ATCTCCGTCGTTTCGAGCTTACGCGAACAGCCGTGGCGCTCATTTGCTCGTCGGGCATCGAATCTCGTCA
GCTATCGTCAGCTTACCTTTTTGGCAGCGATCGCGGCTCCCGACATCTTGGACCATTAGCTCCACAGGTA
TCTTCTTCCCTCTAGTGGTCATAACAGCAGCTTCAGCTACCTCTCAATTCAAAAAACCCCTCAAGACCCG
TTTAGAGGCCCCAAGGGGTTATGCTATCAATCGTTGCGTTACACACACAAAAAACCAACACACATCCATC
TTCGATGGATAGCGATTTTATTATCTAACTGCTGATCGAGTGTAGCCAGATCTAGTAATCAATTACGGGG
TCATTAGTTCATAGCCCATATATGGAGTTCCGCGTTACATAACTTACGGTAAATGGCCCGCCTGGCTGAC
CGCCCAACGACCCCCGCCCATTGACGTCAATAATGACGTATGTTCCCATAGTAACGCCAATAGGGACTTT
CCATTGACGTCAATGGGTGGAGTATTTACGGTAAACTGCCCACTTGGCAGTACATCAAGTGTATCATATG
CCAAGTACGCCCCCTATTGACGTCAATGACGGTAAATGGCCCGCCTGGCATTATGCCCAGTACATGACCT
TATGGGACTTTCCTACTTGGCAGTACATCTACGTATTAGTCATCGCTATTACCATGCTGATGCGGTTTTG
GCAGTACATCAATGGGCGTGGATAGCGGTTTGACTCACGGGGATTTCCAAGTCTCCACCCCATTGACGTC
AATGGGAGTTTGTTTTGGCACCAAAATCAACGGGACTTTCCAAAATGTCGTAACAACTCCGCCCCATTGA
CGCAAATGGGCGGTAGGCGTGTACGGTGGGAGGTCTATATAAGCAGAGCTGGTTTAGTGAACCGTCAGAT
CAGATCTTTGTCGATCCTACCATCCACTCGACACACCCGCCAGCGGCCGC
Features (pLannotate 1.2.2; 17 found; start..end, strand, type, name):
      8..886     +  CDS            R1A_SARS2 (fragment): Experimental evidence at protein level: Swiss-Prot protein existence level 1. [Non-structural protein 10]: Plays a pivotal role in viral transcription by stimulating both nsp14 3'-5' exoribonuclease and nsp16 2'-O-methyltransferase activities. Therefore plays an essential role in viral mRNAs cap methylation. From Severe acute respiratory syndrome coronavirus 2 (2019-nCoV) (SARS-CoV-2).
    905..921     +  CDS            CBP (fragment): calmodulin-binding peptide derived from skeletal muscle myosin light chain kinase; binds calmodulin with nanomolar affinity in the presence of calcium
   1029..1150    -  polyA_signal   SV40 poly(A) signal: SV40 polyadenylation signal
   1173..1242    -  CDS            large T antigen (fragment): large T antigen from SV40 (simian virus 40)
   1265..1311    +  terminator     T7 terminator: transcription terminator for bacteriophage T7 RNA polymerase
   1341..1477    +  terminator     rrnG terminator: transcription terminator from the E. coli ribosomal RNA rrnG operon (Albrechtsen et al., 1991)
   1522..1593    +  misc_feature   3' β-globin insulator: insulator downstream of the human β-globin locus (Farrell et al., 2002)
   1819..2407    -  rep_origin     ori: high-copy-number ColE1/pMB1/pBR322/pUC origin of replication
   2579..2643    -  CDS            bla(M) (fragment): β-lactamase lacking the signal sequence; bla(M); allows cytosolic expression of β-lactamase
   3153..4013    +  CDS            AmpR: β-lactamase; bla; confers resistance to ampicillin, carbenicillin, and related antibiotics
   4026..4162    +  terminator     rrnG terminator: transcription terminator from the E. coli ribosomal RNA rrnG operon (Albrechtsen et al., 1991)
   4314..4385    +  misc_feature   5' β-globin insulator: insulator upstream of the human β-globin locus (Farrell et al., 2002)
   4390..4436    -  terminator     T7 terminator: transcription terminator for bacteriophage T7 RNA polymerase
   4454..4502    -  polyA_signal   poly(A) signal: synthetic polyadenylation signal
   4583..4886    +  enhancer       CMV enhancer: human cytomegalovirus immediate early enhancer
   4959..4976    -  promoter       CMV promoter (fragment): human cytomegalovirus (CMV) immediate early promoter
   5039..5090    +  promoter       CMVd2 promoter: truncated human cytomegalovirus (CMV) immediate early promoter that yields moderately reduced expression relative to the full-length promoter
