[The description below was written by a language model from this plasmid's Addgene catalogue record and pLannotate feature annotations shown in this document.]
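Description:
pGBW-m4133960 is a mammalian expression plasmid built on the pTwist_CMV_6 backbone and carrying the wild-type coding sequence of SARS-CoV-2 nonstructural protein 6 (nsp6), one of the mature products of the ORF1ab replicase polyprotein. It is maintained in E. coli through a high-copy ColE1/pUC-type origin and selected with ampicillin via a full-length β-lactamase gene. A second short β-lactamase-like fragment in the annotation appears to be a backbone remnant. No mammalian selection marker is annotated, which suggests use by transient transfection.

The roughly 870 bp insert sits at the start of the 5,160 nt sequence record, downstream of the CMV immediate-early enhancer and promoter elements annotated at the end of the circular map. The automated annotation matches the insert to the SARS-CoV-2 replicase polyprotein 1a. The functional text attached to that match describes nsp10, but this is generic text from the polyprotein entry, and the catalogue fields identify the insert as nsp6. According to the record, the backbone adds a C-terminal TEV-cleavable calmodulin-binding peptide (CBP) tag. Only a short CBP fragment is detected just after the open reading frame, and the TEV site itself is not annotated. An SV40 polyadenylation signal lies downstream of the cassette, although it is annotated on the opposite strand.

The expression unit and the bacterial segment are bracketed by T7 and rrnG terminators, 5' and 3' β-globin insulator elements and an upstream synthetic poly(A) signal, which presumably limit transcriptional read-through between modules. The plasmid is intended for expressing tagged nsp6 in mammalian cells. The CBP tag would allow calmodulin-based affinity capture and the TEV site tag removal, though the record does not describe specific applications.
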