Addgene plasmid #152454: pGBW-m4133960
Purpose: Mammalian expression plasmid for SARS-CoV-2 nsp6
Depositing lab: Ginkgo Bioworks & Benjie Chen. Depositing organization: Ginkgo Bioworks.
Backbone
  Vector backbone: pTwist_CMV_6
  Backbone size w/o insert (bp): 4180
  Vector type: Mammalian Expression
Growth in bacteria
  Bacterial resistance: Ampicillin, 100 μg/mL
  Growth temperature: 37°C
  Growth strain: DH5alpha
  Copy number: High Copy
Gene/Insert
  Gene/Insert name: SARS-CoV-2 nsp6
  Species: Severe acute respiratory syndrome coronavirus 2
  Insert size (bp): 869
  Mutation: wt
  Entrez Gene: ORF1ab (a.k.a. GU280_gp01)
  Promoter: CMV
  Tag / fusion protein: Cleavable TEV;CBP (C terminal on backbone)
  Cloning method: Unknown
Resource information
  A portion of this plasmid was derived from a plasmid made by: GinkgoBioworks
Depositor comments: NCBI reference sequence: YP_009725302.1
How to cite: pGBW-m4133960 was a gift from Ginkgo Bioworks & Benjie Chen (Addgene plasmid # 152454 ; http://n2t.net/addgene:152454 ; RRID:Addgene_152454)
